Addgene plasmid #46596: AB.pCCL.sin.cPPT.U6.miR-182-Decoy.hPGK.GFP.WPRE
Depositing lab: Brian Brown. Depositing organization: Icahn School of Medicine at Mount Sinai. Publication: High-throughput assessment of microRNA activity and function using microRNA sensor and decoy libraries. Mullokandov G, Baccarini A, Ruzo A, Jayaprakash AD, Tung N, Israelow B, Evans MJ, Sachidanandam R, Brown BD. Nat Methods. 2012 Jul 1;9(8):840-6. doi: 10.1038/nmeth.2078. PubMed 22751203.
Backbone
  Vector backbone: AB.pCCLsin.PPT.U6.hPGK.GFP.wpre
  Backbone size w/o insert (bp): 8233
  Vector type: Lentiviral
  Selectable markers: eGFP
Growth in bacteria
  Bacterial resistance: Ampicillin, 100 μg/mL
  Growth temperature: 37°C
  Growth strain: Stbl3
  Copy number: High Copy
Gene/Insert
  Gene/Insert name: miR-182 Decoy (alt name: 8220)
  Species: M. musculus (mouse)
  Insert size (bp): 87
  Promoter: hU6
  Cloning method: Restriction Enzyme; 5′ cloning site BsmBI (destroyed during cloning); 3′ cloning site BsmBI (destroyed during cloning)
  Sequencing primers: 5′ CATAATAGCAACAGACATAC; 3′ pBluescriptSK_primer
Terms and licenses: Academic/Nonprofit Terms; Industry Terms: Not Available to Industry
Depositor comments: Depositor Website: http://www.mountsinai.org/profiles/brian-d-brown/ Please cite Mullokandov, Baccarini, Ruzo et al. Nature Methods 2013.
How to cite: AB.pCCL.sin.cPPT.U6.miR-182-Decoy.hPGK.GFP.WPRE was a gift from Brian Brown (Addgene plasmid # 46596 ; http://n2t.net/addgene:46596 ; RRID:Addgene_46596)
