[The description below was written by a language model from this plasmid's Addgene catalogue record.]
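Description:
AB.pCCL.sin.cPPT.U6.miR-182-Decoy.hPGK.GFP.WPRE is a lentiviral transfer plasmid built on the pCCL self-inactivating (sin) backbone, designed to deliver a microRNA decoy into mammalian cells by viral transduction. It is maintained in bacteria as a high-copy, ampicillin-resistant plasmid; the record specifies a recombination-deficient strain, which is typical for constructs carrying repeated LTR sequences. The empty backbone is listed at 8233 bp. As the name indicates, the vector includes a central polypurine tract (cPPT), which improves nuclear import of the viral genome and transduction efficiency, and a WPRE, a post-transcriptional element that boosts transgene expression. No feature table accompanies the record, so the exact positions of these elements are not documented here.

The payload is an 87 bp miR-182 decoy (mouse) cloned by BsmBI sites that were destroyed in the process, placed downstream of the human U6 promoter. U6 is an RNA polymerase III promoter that drives high-level expression of short non-coding RNAs. A decoy transcript of this kind carries target sites for the microRNA, so it can bind miR-182 and relieve repression of its natural targets; the record does not give the number or design of the sites. A separate cassette uses the human PGK promoter to express eGFP, which is the only marker in mammalian cells and allows transduced cells to be identified or sorted by fluorescence. There is no drug selection. The plasmid comes from a study of microRNA sensor and decoy libraries for high-throughput assessment of microRNA activity and function, and is suited to stable loss-of-function studies of miR-182.
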