>Addgene plasmid #46596 | AB.pCCL.sin.cPPT.U6.miR-182-Decoy.hPGK.GFP.WPRE | depositor partial sequence | sequence record 65895 | miR-182 Decoy
CATCAACCGGTGTGAGTTCTAGGATTGCCAAACAAGTATTCTGGTCACAGAATACAACCGGTGTGAGTTC
TAGGATTGCCAAACAAG
