>Addgene plasmid #46596 | AB.pCCL.sin.cPPT.U6.miR-182-Decoy.hPGK.GFP.WPRE | depositor partial sequence | sequence record 65896 | empty backbone
AATGCTTCAATAATATTGAAAAAGGAAGAGTATGAGTATTCAACATTTCCGTGTCGCCCTTATTCCCTTT
TTTGCGGCATTTTGCCTTCCTGTTTTTGCTCACCCAGAAACGCTGGTGAAAGTAAAAGATGCTGAAGATC
AGTTGGGTGCACGAGTGGGTTACATCGAACTGGATCTCAACAGCGGTAAGATCCTTGAGAGTTTTCGCCC
CGAAGAACGTTTTCCAATGATGAGCACTTTTAAAGTTCTGCTATGTGGCGCGGTATTATCCCGTATTGAC
GCCGGGCAAGAGCAACTCGGTCGCCGCATACACTATTCTCAGAATGACTTGGTTGAGTACTCACCAGTCA
CAGAAAAGCATCTTACGGATGGCATGACAGTAAGAGAATTATGCAGTGCTGCCATAACCATGAGTGATAA
CACTGCGGCCAACTTACTTCTGACAACGATCGGAGGACCGAAGGAGCTAACCGCTTTTTTGCACAACATG
GGGGATCATGTAACTCGCCTTGATCGTTGGGAACCGGAGCTGAATGAAGCCATACCAAACGACGAGCGTG
ACACCACGATGCCTGTAGCAATGGCAACAACGTTGCGCAAACTATTAACTGGCGAACTACTTACTCTAGC
TTCCCGGCAACAATTAATAGACTGGATGGAGGCGGATAAAGTTGCAGGACCACTTCTGCGCTCGGCCCTT
CCGGCTGGCTGGTTTATTGCTGATAAATCTGGAGCCGGTGAGCGTGGGTCTCGCGGTATCATTGCAGCAC
TGGGGCCAGATGGTAAGCCCTCCCGTATCGTAGTTATCTACACGACGGGGAGTCAGGCAACTATGGATGA
ACGAAATAGACAGATCGCTGAGATAGGTGCCTCACTGATTAAGCATTGGTAACTGTCAGACCAAGTTTAC
TCATATATACTTTAGATTGATTTAAAACTTCATTTTTAATTTAAAAGGATCTAGGTGAAGATCCTTTTTG
ATAATCTCATGACCAAAATCCCTTAACGTGAGTTTTCGTTCCACTGAGCGTCAGACCCCGTAGAAAAGAT
CAAAGGATCTTCTTGAGATCCTTTTTTTCTGCGCGTAATCTGCTGCTTGCAAACAAAAAAACCACCGCTA
CCAGCGGTGGTTTGTTTGCCGGATCAAGAGCTACCAACTCTTTTTCCGAAGGTAACTGGCTTCAGCAGAG
CGCAGATACCAAATACTGTCCTTCTAGTGTAGCCGTAGTTAGGCCACCACTTCAAGAACTCTGTAGCACC
GCCTACATACCTCGCTCTGCTAATCCTGTTACCAGTGGCTGCTGCCAGTGGCGATAAGTCGTGTCTTACC
GGGTTGGACTCAAGACGATAGTTACCGGATAAGGCGCAGCGGTCGGGCTGAACGGGGGGTTCGTGCACAC
AGCCCAGCTTGGAGCGAACGACCTACACCGAACTGAGATACCTACAGCGTGAGCTATGAGAAAGCGCCAC
GCTTCCCGAAGGGAGAAAGGCGGACAGGTATCCGGTAAGCGGCAGGGTCGGAACAGGAGAGCGCACGAGG
GAGCTTCCAGGGGGAAACGCCTGGTATCTTTATAGTCCTGTCGGGTTTCGCCACCTCTGACTTGAGCGTC
GATTTTTGTGATGCTCGTCAGGGGGGCGGAGCCTATGGAAAAACGCCAGCAACGCGGCCTTTTTACGGTT
CCTGGCCTTTTGCTGGCCTTTTGCTCACATGTTCTTTCCTGCGTTATCCCCTGATTCTGTGGATAACCGT
ATTACCGCCTTTGAGTGAGCTGATACCGCTCGCCGCAGCCGAACGACCGAGCGCAGCGAGTCAGTGAGCG
AGGAAGCGGAAGAGCGCCCAATACGCAAACCGCCTCTCCCCGCGCGTTGGCCGATTCATTAATGCAGCTG
GCACGACAGGTTTCCCGACTGGAAAGCGGGCAGTGAGCGCAACGCAATTAATGTGAGTTAGCTCACTCAT
TAGGCACCCCAGGCTTTACACTTTATGCTTCCGGCTCGTATGTTGTGTGGAATTGTGAGCGGATAACAAT
TTCACACAGGAAACAGCTATGACCATGATTACGCCAAGCGCGCAATTAACCCTCACTAAAGGGAACAAAA
GCTGGAGCTGCAAGCTTGGCCATTGCATACGTTGTATCCATATCATAATATGTACATTTATATTGGCTCA
TGTCCAACATTACCGCCATGTTGACATTGATTATTGACTAGTTATTAATAGTAATCAATTACGGGGTCAT
TAGTTCATAGCCCATATATGGAGTTCCGCGTTACATAACTTACGGTAAATGGCCCGCCTGGCTGACCGCC
CAACGACCCCCGCCCATTGACGTCAATAATGACGTATGTTCCCATAGTAACGCCAATAGGGACTTTCCAT
TGACGTCAATGGGTGGAGTATTTACGGTAAACTGCCCACTTGGCAGTACATCAAGTGTATCATATGCCAA
GTACGCCCCCTATTGACGTCAATGACGGTAAATGGCCCGCCTGGCATTATGCCCAGTACATGACCTTATG
GGACTTTCCTACTTGGCAGTACATCTACGTATTAGTCATCGCTATTACCATGGTGATGCGGTTTTGGCAG
TACATCAATGGGCGTGGATAGCGGTTTGACTCACGGGGATTTCCAAGTCTCCACCCCATTGACGTCAATG
GGAGTTTGTTTTGGCACCAAAATCAACGGGACTTTCCAAAATGTCGTAACAACTCCGCCCCATTGACGCA
AATGGGCGGTAGGCGTGTACGGTGGGAGGTCTATATAAGCAGAGCTCGTTTAGTGAACCGGGGTCTCTCT
GGTTAGACCAGATCTGAGCCTGGGAGCTCTCTGGCTAACTAGGGAACCCACTGCTTAAGCCTCAATAAAG
CTTGCCTTGAGTGCTTCAAGTAGTGTGTGCCCGTCTGTTGTGTGACTCTGGTAACTAGAGATCCCTCAGA
CCCTTTTAGTCAGTGTGGAAAATCTCTAGCAGTGGCGCCCGAACAGGGACCTGAAAGCGAAAGGGAAACC
AGAGCTCTCTCGACGCAGGACTCGGCTTGCTGAAGCGCGCACGGCAAGAGGCGAGGGGCGGCGACTGGTG
AGTACGCCAAAAATTTTGACTAGCGGAGGCTAGAAGGAGAGAGATGGGTGCGAGAGCGTCAGTATTAAGC
GGGGGAGAATTAGATCGCGATGGGAAAAAATTCGGTTAAGGCCAGGGGGAAAGAAAAAATATAAATTAAA
ACATATAGTATGGGCAAGCAGGGAGCTAGAACGATTCGCAGTTAATCCTGGCCTGTTAGAAACATCAGAA
GGCTGTAGACAAATACTGGGACAGCTACAACCATCCCTTCAGACAGGATCAGAAGAACTTAGATCATTAT
ATAATACAGTAGCAACCCTCTATTGTGTGCATCAAAGGATAGAGATAAAAGACACCAAGGAAGCTTTAGA
CAAGATAGAGGAAGAGCAAAACAAAAGTAAGACCACCGCACAGCAAGCGGCCGCTGATCTTCAGACCTGG
AGGAGGAGATATGAGGGACAATTGGAGAAGTGAATTATATAAATATAAAGTAGTAAAAATTGAACCATTA
GGAGTAGCACCCACCAAGGCAAAGAGAAGAGTGGTGCAGAGAGAAAAAAGAGCAGTGGGAATAGGAGCTT
TGTTCCTTGGGTTCTTGGGAGCAGCAGGAAGCACTATGGGCGCAGCCTCAATGACGCTGACGGTACAGGC
CAGACAATTATTGTCTGGTATAGTGCAGCAGCAGAACAATTTGCTGAGGGCTATTGAGGCGCAACAGCAT
CTGTTGCAACTCACAGTCTGGGGCATCAAGCAGCTCCAGGCAAGAATCCTGGCTGTGGAAAGATACCTAA
AGGATCAACAGCTCCTGGGGATTTGGGGTTGCTCTGGAAAACTCATTTGCACCACTGCTGTGCCTTGGAA
TGCTAGTTGGAGTAATAAATCTCTGGAACAGATTTGGAATCACACGACCTGGATGGAGTGGGACAGAGAA
ATTAACAATTACACAAGCTTAATACACTCCTTAATTGAAGAATCGCAAAACCAGCAAGAAAAGAATGAAC
AAGAATTATTGGAATTAGATAAATGGGCAAGTTTGTGGAATTGGTTTAACATAACAAATTGGCTGTGGTA
TATAAAATTATTCATAATGATAGTAGGAGGCTTGGTAGGTTTAAGAATAGTTTTTGCTGTACTTTCTATA
GTGAATAGAGTTAGGCAGGGATATTCACCATTATCGTTTCAGACCCACCTCCCAACCCCGAGGGGACCCG
ACAGGCCCGAAGGAATAGAAGAAGAAGGTGGAGAGAGAGACAGAGACAGATCCATTCGATTAGTGAACGG
ATCTCGACGGTATCGGTTAACTTTTAAAAGAAAAGGGGGGATTGGGGGGTACAGTGCAGGGGAAAGAATA
GTAGACATAATAGCAACAGACATACAAACTAAAGAATTACAAAAACAAATTACAAAAATTCAAAATTTTA
TCGATCACGAGACTAGCCTCGAGAAGCTTGATATCGAATTCAAAAAAGACGGCGCTAGGATCATCGAGAC
GGTACCGTCTCCGATGATCCTAGCGCCGTCAAACAAGGCTTTTCTCCAAGGGATATTTATAGTCTCAAAA
CACACAATTACTTTACAGTTAGGGTGAGTTTCCTTTTGTGCTGTTTTTTAAAATAATAATTTAGTATTTG
TATCTCTTATAGAAATCCAAGCCTATCATGTAAAATGTAGCTAGTATTAAAAAGAACAGATTATCTGTCT
TTTATCGCACATTAAGCCTCTATAGTTACTAGGAAATATTATATGCAAATTAACCGGGGCAGGGGAGTAG
CCGAGCTTCTCCCACAAGTCTGTGCGAGGGGGCCGGCGCGGGCCTAGAGATGGCGGCGTCGGATGGATCC
ACTAGTTCTAGAGCGGCCATCGAATTCCCACGGGGTTGGGGTTGCGCCTTTTCCAAGGCAGCCCTGGGTT
TGCGCAGGGACGCGGCTGCTCTGGGCGTGGTTCCGGGAAACGCAGCGGCGCCGACCCTGGGTCTCGCACA
TTCTTCACGTCCGTTCGCAGCGTCACCCGGATCTTCGCCGCTACCCTTGTGGGCCCCCCGGCGACGCTTC
CTGCTCCGCCCCTAAGTCGGGAAGGTTCCTTGCGGTTCGCGGCGTGCCGGACGTGACAAACGGAAGCCGC
ACGACTCACTAGTACCCTCGCAGACGGACAGCGCCAGGGAGCAATGGCAGCGCGCCGACCGCGATGGGCT
GTGGCCAATAGCGGCTGCTCAGCGGGGCGCGCCGAGAGCAGCGGCCGGGAAGGGGCGGTGCGGGAGGCGG
GGTGTGGGGCGGTAGTGTGGGCCCTGTTCCTGCCCGCGCGGTGTTCCGCATTCTGCAAGCCTCCGGAGCG
CACGTCGGCAGTCGGCTCCCTCGTTGACCGAATCACCGACCTCTCTCCCCAGGGGGATCCACCGGTCGCC
ACCATGGTGAGCAAGGGCGAGGAGCTGTTCACCGGGGTGGTGCCCATCCTGGTCGAGCTGGACGGCGACG
TAAACGGCCACAAGTTCAGCGTGTCCGGCGAGGGCGAGGGCGATGCCACCTACGGCAAGCTGACCCTGAA
GTTCATCTGCACCACCGGCAAGCTGCCCGTGCCCTGGCCCACCCTCGTGACCACCCTGACCTACGGCGTG
CAGTGCTTCAGCCGCTACCCCGACCACATGAAGCAGCACGACTTCTTCAAGTCCGCCATGCCCGAAGGCT
ACGTCCAGGAGCGCACCATCTTCTTCAAGGACGACGGCAACTACAAGACCCGCGCCGAGGTGAAGTTCGA
GGGCGACACCCTGGTGAACCGCATCGAGCTGAAGGGCATCGACTTCAAGGAGGACGGCAACATCCTGGGG
CACAAGCTGGAGTACAACTACAACAGCCACAACGTCTATATCATGGCCGACAAGCAGAAGAACGGCATCA
AGGTGAACTTCAAGATCCGCCACAACATCGAGGACGGCAGCGTGCAGCTCGCCGACCACTACCAGCAGAA
CACCCCCATCGGCGACGGCCCCGTGCTGCTGCCCGACAACCACTACCTGAGCACCCAGTCCGCCCTGAGC
AAAGACCCCAACGAGAAGCGCGATCACATGGTCCTGCTGGAGTTCGTGACCGCCGCCGGGATCACTCTCG
GCATGGACGAGCTGTACAAGTAAAGCGGCCGCGTCGACAATCAACCTCTGGATTACAAAATTTGTGAAAG
ATTGACTGGTATTCTTAACTATGTTGCTCCTTTTACGCTATGTGGATACGCTGCTTTAATGCCTTTGTAT
CATGCTATTGCTTCCCGTATGGCTTTCATTTTCTCCTCCTTGTATAAATCCTGGTTGCTGTCTCTTTATG
AGGAGTTGTGGCCCGTTGTCAGGCAACGTGGCGTGGTGTGCACTGTGTTTGCTGACGCAACCCCCACTGG
TTGGGGCATTGCCACCACCTGTCAGCTCCTTTCCGGGACTTTCGCTTTCCCCCTCCCTATTGCCACGGCG
GAACTCATCGCCGCCTGCCTTGCCCGCTGCTGGACAGGGGCTCGGCTGTTGGGCACTGACAATTCCGTGG
TGTTGTCGGGGAAGCTGACGTCCTTTCCATGGCTGCTCGCCTGTGTTGCCACCTGGATTCTGCGCGGGAC
GTCCTTCTGCTACGTCCCTTCGGCCCTCAATCCAGCGGACCTTCCTTCCCGCGGCCTGCTGCCGGCTCTG
CGGCCTCTTCCGCGTCTTCGCCTTCGCCCTCAGACGAGTCGGATCTCCCTTTGGGCCGCCTCCCCGCCTG
GAATTCGAGCTCGGTACCTTTAAGACCAATGACTTACAAGGCAGCTGTAGATCTTAGCCACTTTTTAAAA
GAAAAGGGGGGACTGGAAGGGCTAATTCACTCCCAACGAAGACAAGATCTGCTTTTTGCTTGTACTGGGT
CTCTCTGGTTAGACCAGATCTGAGCCTGGGAGCTCTCTGGCTAACTAGGGAACCCACTGCTTAAGCCTCA
ATAAAGCTTGCCTTGAGTGCTTCAAGTAGTGTGTGCCCGTCTGTTGTGTGACTCTGGTAACTAGAGATCC
CTCAGACCCTTTTAGTCAGTGTGGAAAATCTCTAGCAGTAGTAGTTCATGTCATCTTATTATTCAGTATT
TATAACTTGCAAAGAAATGAATATCAGAGAGTGAGAGGAACTTGTTTATTGCAGCTTATAATGGTTACAA
ATAAAGCAATAGCATCACAAATTTCACAAATAAAGCATTTTTTTCACTGCATTCTAGTTGTGGTTTGTCC
AAACTCATCAATGTATCTTATCATGTCTGGCTCTAGCTATCCCGCCCCTAACTCCGCCCAGTTCCGCCCA
TTCTCCGCCCCATGGCTGACTAATTTTTTTTATTTATGCAGAGGCCGAGGCCGCCTCGGCCTCTGAGCTA
TTCCAGAAGTAGTGAGGAGGCTTTTTTGGAGGCCTAGGCTTTTGCGTCGAGACGTACCCAATTCGCCCTA
TAGTGAGTCGTATTACGCGCGCTCACTGGCCGTCGTTTTACAACGTCGTGACTGGGAAAACCCTGGCGTT
ACCCAACTTAATCGCCTTGCAGCACATCCCCCTTTCGCCAGCTGGCGTAATAGCGAAGAGGCCCGCACCG
ATCGCCCTTCCCAACAGTTGCGCAGCCTGAATGGCGAATGGCGCG
[124 nt withheld, positions 7676-7799]
C
[91 nt withheld, positions 7801-7891]
A
[49 nt withheld, positions 7893-7941]
CCTTTGACGTTGGAGTCCACGTTCTTT
[37 nt withheld, positions 7969-8005]
ACCCTATCTCGGTCTATTCTTTTGATTTATAAGGGATTTTGCCGATTTCGGCCTATTGGTTAAAAAATGA
GCTGATTTAACAAAAATTTAACGCGAATTTTAACAAAATATTAACGTTTACAATTTCC
