>Addgene plasmid #46596 | AB.pCCL.sin.cPPT.U6.miR-182-Decoy.hPGK.GFP.WPRE | addgene partial sequence | sequence record 66970 | pBluescript-SK 5'-tctagaactagtggatc-3'
CCGCGCCGGCCCCCTCGCACAGACTTGTGGGAGAAGCTCGGCTACTCCCCTGCCCCGGTTAATTTGCATA
TAATATTTCCTAGTAACTATAGAGGCTTAATGTGCGATAAAAGACAGATAATCTGTTCTTTTTAATACTA
GCTACATTTTACATGATAGGCTTGGATTTCTATAAGAGATACAAATACTAAATTATTATTTTAAAAAACA
GCACAAAAGGAAACTCACCCTAACTGTAAAGTAATTGTGTGTTTTGAGACTATAAATATCCCTTGGAGAA
AAGCCTTGTTTGACGGCGCTAGGATCATCAACCGGTGTGAGTTCTAGGATTGCCAAACAAGTATTCTGGT
CACAGAATACAACCGGTGTGAGTTCTAGGATTGCCAAACAAGATGATCCTAGCGCCGTCTTTTTTGAATT
CGATATCAAGCTTCTCGAGGCTAGTCTCGTGATCGATAAAATTTTGAATTTTTGTAATTTGTTTTTGTAA
TTCTTTA
